>Addgene plasmid #118593 | pHR-EF1Alpha-puro-T2A-Tet-on 3G-TRE3G-Ascl1 | addgene full sequence | sequence record 229486 | Addgene NGS Result
TGGATCAACTGGATAACTCAAGCTAACCAAAATCATCCCAAACTTCCCACCCCATACCCTATTACCACTG
CCAATTACCTGTGGTTTCATTTACTCTAAACCTGTGATTCCTCTGAATTATTTTCATTTTAAAGAAATTG
TATTTGTTAAATATGTACTACAAACTTAGTAGTTGGAAGGGCTAATTCACTCCCAAAGAAGACAAGATAT
CCTTGATCTGTGGATCTACCACACACAAGGCTACTTCCCTGATTAGCAGAACTACACACCAGGGCCAGGG
GTCAGATATCCACTGACCTTTGGATGGTGCTACAAGCTAGTACCAGTTGAGCCAGATAAGGTAGAAGAGG
CCAATAAAGGAGAGAACACCAGCTTGTTACACCCTGTGAGCCTGCATGGGATGGATGACCCGGAGAGAGA
AGTGTTAGAGTGGAGGTTTGACAGCCGCCTAGCATTTCATCACGTGGCCCGAGAGCTGCATCCGGAGTAC
TTCAAGAACTGCTGATATCGAGCTTGCTACAAGGGACTTTCCGCTGGGGACTTTCCAGGGAGGCGTGGCC
TGGGCGGGACTGGGGAGTGGCGAGCCCTCAGATCCTGCATATAAGCAGCTGCTTTTTGCCTGTACTGGGT
CTCTCTGGTTAGACCAGATCTGAGCCTGGGAGCTCTCTGGCTAACTAGGGAACCCACTGCTTAAGCCTCA
ATAAAGCTTGCCTTGAGTGCTTCAAGTAGTGTGTGCCCGTCTGTTGTGTGACTCTGGTAACTAGAGATCC
CTCAGACCCTTTTAGTCAGTGTGGAAAATCTCTAGCAGTGGCGCCCGAACAGGGACTTGAAAGCGAAAGG
GAAACCAGAGGAGCTCTCTCGACGCAGGACTCGGCTTGCTGAAGCGCGCACGGCAAGAGGCGAGGGGCGG
CGACTGGTGAGTACGCCAAAAATTTTGACTAGCGGAGGCTAGAAGGAGAGAGATGGGTGCGAGAGCGTCA
GTATTAAGCGGGGGAGAATTAGATCGCGATGGGAAAAAATTCGGTTAAGGCCAGGGGGAAAGAAAAAATA
TAAATTAAAACATATAGTATGGGCAAGCAGGGAGCTAGAACGATTCGCAGTTAATCCTGGCCTGTTAGAA
ACATCAGAAGGCTGTAGACAAATACTGGGACAGCTACAACCATCCCTTCAGACAGGATCAGAAGAACTTA
GATCATTATATAATACAGTAGCAACCCTCTATTGTGTGCATCAAAGGATAGAGATAAAAGACACCAAGGA
AGCTTTAGACAAGATAGAGGAAGAGCAAAACAAAAGTAAGACCACCGCACAGCAAGCGGCCGGCCGCTGA
TCTTCAGACCTGGAGGAGGAGATATGAGGGACAATTGGAGAAGTGAATTATATAAATATAAAGTAGTAAA
AATTGAACCATTAGGAGTAGCACCCACCAAGGCAAAGAGAAGAGTGGTGCAGAGAGAAAAAAGAGCAGTG
GGAATAGGAGCTTTGTTCCTTGGGTTCTTGGGAGCAGCAGGAAGCACTATGGGCGCAGCGTCAATGACGC
TGACGGTACAGGCCAGACAATTATTGTCTGGTATAGTGCAGCAGCAGAACAATTTGCTGAGGGCTATTGA
GGCGCAACAGCATCTGTTGCAACTCACAGTCTGGGGCATCAAGCAGCTCCAGGCAAGAATCCTGGCTGTG
GAAAGATACCTAAAGGATCAACAGCTCCTGGGGATTTGGGGTTGCTCTGGAAAACTCATTTGCACCACTG
CTGTGCCTTGGAATGCTAGTTGGAGTAATAAATCTCTGGAACAGATTTGGAATCACACGACCTGGATGGA
GTGGGACAGAGAAATTAACAATTACACAAGCTTAATACACTCCTTAATTGAAGAATCGCAAAACCAGCAA
GAAAAGAATGAACAAGAATTATTGGAATTAGATAAATGGGCAAGTTTGTGGAATTGGTTTAACATAACAA
ATTGGCTGTGGTATATAAAATTATTCATAATGATAGTAGGAGGCTTGGTAGGTTTAAGAATAGTTTTTGC
TGTACTTTCTATAGTGAATAGAGTTAGGCAGGGATATTCACCATTATCGTTTCAGACCCACCTCCCAACC
CCGAGGGGACCCGACAGGCCCGAAGGAATAGAAGAAGAAGGTGGAGAGAGAGACAGAGACAGATCCATTC
GATTAGTGAACGGATCTCGACGGTATCGCCAAATGGCAGTATTCATCCACAATTTTAAAAGAAAAGGGGG
GATTGGGGGGTACAGTGCAGGGGAAAGAATAGTAGACATAATAGCAACAGACATACAAACTAAAGAATTA
CAAAAACAAATTACAAAAATTCAAAATTTTCGGGTTTATTACAGGGACAGCAGAGATCCAGTTTGGATCG
ATAAGCTTGATATCGAATTCCTGCAGCCAATTGAACCGGTGCCTAGAGAAGGTGGCGCGGGGTAAACTGG
GAAAGTGATGTCGTGTACTGGCTCCGCCTTTTTCCCGAGGGTGGGGGAGAACCGTATATAAGTGCAGTAG
TCGCCGTGAACGTTCTTTTTCGCAACGGGTTTGCCGCCAGAACACAGGTAAGTGCCGTGTGTGGTTCCCG
CGGGCCTGGCCTCTTTACGGGTTATGGCCCTTGCGTGCCTTGAATTACTTCCACCTGGCTCCAGTACGTG
ATTCTTGATCCCGAGCTGGAGCCAGGGGCGGGCCTTGCGCTTTAGGAGCCCCTTCGCCTCGTGCTTGAGT
TGAGGCCTGGCCTGGGCGCTGGGGCCGCCGCGTGCGAATCTGGTGGCACCTTCGCGCCTGTCTCGCTGCT
TTCGATAAGTCTCTAGCCATTTAAAATTTTTGATGACGTGCTGCGACGCTTTTTTTCTGGCAAGATAGTC
TTGTAAATGCGGGCCAGGATCTGCACACTGGTATTTCGGTTTTTGGGCCCGCGGCCGGCGACGGGGCCCG
TGCGTCCCAGCGCACATGTTCGGCGAGGCGGGGCCTGCGAGCGCGGCCACCGAGAATCGGACGGGGGTAG
TCTCAAGCTGGCCGGCCTGCTCTGGTGCCTGGCCTCGCGCCGCCGTGTATCGCCCCGCCCTGGGCGGCAA
GGCTGGCCCGGTCGGCACCAGTTGCGTGAGCGGAAAGATGGCCGCTTCCCGGCCCTGCTCCAGGGGGCTC
AAAATGGAGGACGCGGCGCTCGGGAGAGCGGGCGGGTGAGTCACCCACACAAAGGAAAAGGGCCTTTCCG
TCCTCAGCCGTCGCTTCATGTGACTCCACGGAGTACCGGGCGCCGTCCAGGCACCTCGATTAGTTCTGGA
GCTTTTGGAGTACGTCGTCTTTAGGTTGGGGGGAGGGGTTTTATGCGATGGAGTTTCCCCACACTGAGTG
GGTGGAGACTGAAGTTAGGCCAGCTTGGCACTTGATGTAATTCTCCTTGGAATTTGGCCTTTTTGAGTTT
GGATCTTGGTTCATTCTCAAGCCTCAGACAGTGGTTCAAAGTTTTTTTCTTCCATTTCAGGTGTCGTGAA
CAGGGGATCTGGAGCTCTCGAGAATTCTCACGCGTCTGCAGGATATCAAGCTTGCGGTACCGCGGGCCCG
GCCCACCATGACCGAGTACAAGCCCACGGTGCGCCTCGCCACCCGCGACGACGTCCCCCGGGCCGTACGC
ACCCTCGCCGCCGCGTTCGCCGACTACCCCGCCACGCGCCACACCGTCGACCCGGACCGCCACATCGAGC
GGGTCACCGAGCTGCAAGAACTCTTCCTCACGCGCGTCGGGCTCGACATCGGCAAGGTGTGGGTCGCGGA
CGACGGCGCCGCGGTGGCGGTCTGGACCACGCCGGAGAGCGTCGAAGCGGGGGCGGTGTTCGCCGAGATC
GGCCCGCGCATGGCCGAGTTGAGCGGTTCCCGGCTGGCCGCGCAGCAACAGATGGAAGGCCTCCTGGCGC
CGCACCGGCCCAAGGAGCCCGCGTGGTTCCTGGCCACCGTCGGCGTCTCGCCCGACCACCAGGGCAAGGG
TCTGGGCAGCGCCGTCGTGCTCCCCGGAGTGGAGGCGGCCGAGCGCGCCGGGGTGCCCGCCTTCCTGGAG
ACCTCCGCGCCCCGCAACCTCCCCTTCTACGAGCGGCTCGGCTTCACCGTCACCGCCGACGTCGAGGTGC
CCGAAGGACCGCGCACCTGGTGCATGACCCGCAAGCCCGGTGCCGGATCGGGAGAGGGCAGAGGAAGTCT
GCTAACATGCGGTGACGTCGAGGAGAATCCTGGCCCACCGGTCGCCACCATGAGCCGGCTGGACAAGAGC
AAAGTGATCAACAGCGCCCTGGAACTGCTGAACGGCGTGGGCATCGAGGGCCTGACCACCCGGAAGCTGG
CCCAGAAACTGGGCGTGGAACAGCCCACCCTGTACTGGCACGTGAAGAACAAGCGGGCCCTGCTGGACGC
CCTGCCCATCGAGATGCTGGACCGGCACCACACCCACAGCTGCCCTCTGGAAGGCGAGAGCTGGCAGGAC
TTCCTGCGGAACAACGCCAAGAGCTACAGATGCGCCCTGCTGAGCCACCGGGACGGCGCCAAAGTGCACC
TGGGCACCAGACCCACCGAGAAGCAGTACGAGACACTGGAAAACCAGCTGGCCTTCCTGTGCCAGCAGGG
CTTCAGCCTGGAAAACGCCCTGTACGCCCTGAGCGCCGTGGGCCACTTCACCCTGGGCTGCGTGCTGGAA
GAACAGGAACACCAGGTCGCCAAAGAGGAAAGAGAGACACCCACCACCGACAGCATGCCCCCCCTGCTGA
AGCAGGCCATCGAGCTGTTCGACAGACAGGGCGCCGAGCCCGCCTTCCTGTTCGGCCTGGAACTGATCAT
CTGCGGCCTCGAGAAGCAGCTGAAGTGCGAGAGCGGCGGACCCACCGACGCCCTGGACGACTTCGACCTG
GACATGCTGCCCGCCGATGCCCTGGATGATTTTGATCTGGATATGCTCCCTGCTGACGCTCTCGATGACT
TCGATCTCGATATGCTGCCAGGCTAACCTGCAGGCATGCAAGCTTGATATCAAGCTTATCGATAATCAAC
CTCTGGATTACAAAATTTGTGAAAGATTGACTGGTATTCTTAACTATGTTGCTCCTTTTACGCTATGTGG
ATACGCTGCTTTAATGCCTTTGTATCATGCTATTGCTTCCCGTATGGCTTTCATTTTCTCCTCCTTGTAT
AAATCCTGGTTGCTGTCTCTTTATGAGGAGTTGTGGCCCGTTGTCAGGCAACGTGGCGTGGTGTGCACTG
TGTTTGCTGACGCAACCCCCACTGGTTGGGGCATTGCCACCACCTGTCAGCTCCTTTCCGGGACTTTCGC
TTTCCCCCTCCCTATTGCCACGGCGGAACTCATCGCCGCCTGCCTTGCCCGCTGCTGGACAGGGGCTCGG
CTGTTGGGCACTGACAATTCCGTGGTGTTGTCGGGGAAATCATCGTCCTTTCCTTGGCTGCTCGCCTGTG
TTGCCACCTGGATTCTGCGCGGGACGTCCTTCTGCTACGTCCCTTCGGCCCTCAATCCAGCGGACCTTCC
TTCCCGCGGCCTGCTGCCGGCTCTGCGGCCTCTTCCGCGTCTTCGCCTTCGCCCTCAGACGAGTCGGATC
TCCCTTTGGGCCGCCTCCCCGCATCGATACCGGTAAAGCTGATATCTCCACCCCACAGTGGTTTACTCCC
TATCAGTGATAGAGAACGTATGAAGAGTTTACTCCCTATCAGTGATAGAGAACGTATGCAGACTTTACTC
CCTATCAGTGATAGAGAACGTATAAGGAGTTTACTCCCTATCAGTGATAGAGAACGTATGACCAGTTTAC
TCCCTATCAGTGATAGAGAACGTATCTACAGTTTACTCCCTATCAGTGATAGAGAACGTATATCCAGTTT
ACTCCCTATCAGTGATAGAGAACGTATAAGCTTTAGGCGTGTACGGTGGGCGCCTATAAAAGCAGAGCTC
GTTTAGTGAACCGTCAGATCGCCTGGAGCAATTCCACAACACTTTTGTCTTATACCAACTTTCCGTACCA
CTTCCTACCCTCGTAAACTTAAGGTTAATTAACGCCACC
[693 nt withheld, positions 6060-6752]
TGATAAATGCATACCGGTGCGGCCGCAATCGATCGCCCACCCCAACTTGTTTATTGCAGCTTATAATGGT
TACAAATAAAGCAATAGCATCACAAATTTCACAAATAAAGCATTTTTTTCACTGCATTCTAGTTGTGGTT
TGTCCAAACTCATCAATGTATCTTATCATGTCTGCGATACCGTCGACCTCGAGGGAATTAATTCGAGCTC
GGTACCTTTAAGACCAATGACTTACAAGGCAGCTGTAGATCTTAGCCACTTTTTAAAAGAAAAGGGGGGA
CTGGAAGGGCTAATTCACTCCCAACGAAGACAAGATCTGCTTTTTGCTTGTACTGGGTCTCTCTGGTTAG
ACCAGATCTGAGCCTGGGAGCTCTCTGGCTAACTAGGGAACCCACTGCTTAAGCCTCAATAAAGCTTGCC
TTGAGTGCTTCAAGTAGTGTGTGCCCGTCTGTTGTGTGACTCTGGTAACTAGAGATCCCTCAGACCCTTT
TAGTCAGTGTGGAAAATCTCTAGCAGCATCTAGAATTAATTCCGTGTATTCTATAGTGTCACCTAAATCG
TATGTGTATGATACATAAGGTTATGTATTAATTGTAGCCGCGTTCTAACGACAATATGTACAAGCCTAAT
TGTGTAGCATCTGGCTTACTGAAGCAGACCCTATCATCTCTCTCGTAAACTGCCGTCAGAGTCGGTTTGG
TTGGACGAACCTTCTGAGTTTCTGGTAACGCCGTCCCGCACCCGGAAATGGTCAGCGAACCAATCAGCAG
GGTCATCGCTAGCCAGATCCTCTACGCCGGACGCATCGTGGCCGGCATCACCGGCGCCACAGGTGCGGTT
GCTGGCGCCTATATCGCCGACATCACCGATGGGGAAGATCGGGCTCGCCACTTCGGGCTCATGAGCGCTT
GTTTCGGCGTGGGTATGGTGGCAGGCCCCGTGGCCGGGGGACTGTTGGGCGCCATCTCCTTGCATGCACC
ATTCCTTGCGGCGGCGGTGCTCAACGGCCTCAACCTACTACTGGGCTGCTTCCTAATGCAGGAGTCGCAT
AAGGGAGAGCGTCGAATGGTGCACTCTCAGTACAATCTGCTCTGATGCCGCATAGTTAAGCCAGCCCCGA
CACCCGCCAACACCCGCTGACGCGCCCTGACGGGCTTGTCTGCTCCCGGCATCCGCTTACAGACAAGCTG
TGACCGTCTCCGGGAGCTGCATGTGTCAGAGGTTTTCACCGTCATCACCGAAACGCGCGAGACGAAAGGG
CCTCGTGATACGCCTATTTTTATAGGTTAATGTCATGATAATAATGGTTTCTTAGACGTCAGGTGGCACT
TTTCGGGGAAATGTGCGCGGAACCCCTATTTGTTTATTTTTCTAAATACATTCAAATATGTATCCGCTCA
TGAGACAATAACCCTGATAAATGCTTCAATAATATTGAAAAAGGAAGAGTATGAGTATTCAACATTTCCG
TGTCGCCCTTATTCCCTTTTTTGCGGCATTTTGCCTTCCTGTTTTTGCTCACCCAGAAACGCTGGTGAAA
GTAAAAGATGCTGAAGATCAGTTGGGTGCACGAGTGGGTTACATCGAACTGGATCTCAACAGCGGTAAGA
TCCTTGAGAGTTTTCGCCCCGAAGAACGTTTTCCAATGATGAGCACTTTTAAAGTTCTGCTATGTGGCGC
GGTATTATCCCGTATTGACGCCGGGCAAGAGCAACTCGGTCGCCGCATACACTATTCTCAGAATGACTTG
GTTGAGTACTCACCAGTCACAGAAAAGCATCTTACGGATGGCATGACAGTAAGAGAATTATGCAGTGCTG
CCATAACCATGAGTGATAACACTGCGGCCAACTTACTTCTGACAACGATCGGAGGACCGAAGGAGCTAAC
CGCTTTTTTGCACAACATGGGGGATCATGTAACTCGCCTTGATCGTTGGGAACCGGAGCTGAATGAAGCC
ATACCAAACGACGAGCGTGACACCACGATGCCTGTAGCAATGGCAACAACGTTGCGCAAACTATTAACTG
GCGAACTACTTACTCTAGCTTCCCGGCAACAATTAATAGACTGGATGGAGGCGGATAAAGTTGCAGGACC
ACTTCTGCGCTCGGCCCTTCCGGCTGGCTGGTTTATTGCTGATAAATCTGGAGCCGGTGAGCGTGGGTCT
CGCGGTATCATTGCAGCACTGGGGCCAGATGGTAAGCCCTCCCGTATCGTAGTTATCTACACGACGGGGA
GTCAGGCAACTATGGATGAACGAAATAGACAGATCGCTGAGATAGGTGCCTCACTGATTAAGCATTGGTA
ACTGTCAGACCAAGTTTACTCATATATACTTTAGATTGATTTAAAACTTCATTTTTAATTTAAAAGGATC
TAGGTGAAGATCCTTTTTGATAATCTCATGACCAAAATCCCTTAACGTGAGTTTTCGTTCCACTGAGCGT
CAGACCCCGTAGAAAAGATCAAAGGATCTTCTTGAGATCCTTTTTTTCTGCGCGTAATCTGCTGCTTGCA
AACAAAAAAACCACCGCTACCAGCGGTGGTTTGTTTGCCGGATCAAGAGCTACCAACTCTTTTTCCGAAG
GTAACTGGCTTCAGCAGAGCGCAGATACCAAATACTGTTCTTCTAGTGTAGCCGTAGTTAGGCCACCACT
TCAAGAACTCTGTAGCACCGCCTACATACCTCGCTCTGCTAATCCTGTTACCAGTGGCTGCTGCCAGTGG
CGATAAGTCGTGTCTTACCGGGTTGGACTCAAGACGATAGTTACCGGATAAGGCGCAGCGGTCGGGCTGA
ACGGGGGGTTCGTGCACACAGCCCAGCTTGGAGCGAACGACCTACACCGAACTGAGATACCTACAGCGTG
AGCTATGAGAAAGCGCCACGCTTCCCGAAGGGAGAAAGGCGGACAGGTATCCGGTAAGCGGCAGGGTCGG
AACAGGAGAGCGCACGAGGGAGCTTCCAGGGGGAAACGCCTGGTATCTTTATAGTCCTGTCGGGTTTCGC
CACCTCTGACTTGAGCGTCGATTTTTGTGATGCTCGTCAGGGGGGCGGAGCCTATGGAAAAACGCCAGCA
ACGCGGCCTTTTTACGGTTCCTGGCCTTTTGCTGGCCTTTTGCTCACATGTTCTTTCCTGCGTTATCCCC
TGATTCTGTGGATAACCGTATTACCGCCTTTGAGTGAGCTGATACCGCTCGCCGCAGCCGAACGACCGAG
CGCAGCGAGTCAGTGAGCGAGGAAGCGGAAGAGCGCCCAATACGCAAACCGCCTCTCCCCGCGCGTTGGC
CGATTCATTAATGCAGCTGTGGAATGTGTGTCAGTTAGGGTGTGGAAAGTCCCCAGGCTCCCCAGCAGGC
AGAAGTATGCAAAGCATGCATCTCAATTAGTCAGCAACCAGGTGTGGAAAGTCCCCAGGCTCCCCAGCAG
GCAGAAGTATGCAAAGCATGCATCTCAATTAGTCAGCAACCATAGTCCCGCCCCTAACTCCGCCCATCCC
GCCCCTAACTCCGCCCAGTTCCGCCCATTCTCCGCCCCATGGCTGACTAATTTTTTTTATTTATGCAGAG
GCCGAGGCCGCCTCGGCCTCTGAGCTATTCCAGAAGTAGTGAGGAGGCTTTTTTGGAGGCCTAGGCTTTT
GCAAAAAGCTTGGACACAAGACAGGCTTGCGAGATATGTTTGAGAATACCACTTTATCCCGCGTCAGGGA
GAGGCAGTGCGTAAAAAGACGCGGACTCATGTGAAATACTGGTTTTTAGTGCGCCAGATCTCTATAATCT
CGCGCAACCTATTTTCCCCTCGAACACTTTTTAAGCCGTAGATAAACAGGCTGGGACACTTCACATGAGC
GAAAAATACATCGTCACCTGGGACATGTTGCAGATCCATGCACGTAAACTCGCAAGCCGACTGATGCCTT
CTGAACAATGGAAAGGCATTATTGCCGTAAGCCGTGGCGGTCTGTACCGGGTGCGTTACTGGCGCGTGAA
CTGGGTATTCGTCATGTCGATACCGTTTGTATTTCCAGCTACGATCACGACAACCAGCGCGAGCTTAAAG
TGCTGAAACGCGCAGAAGGCGATGGCGAAGGCTTCATCGTTATTGATGACCTGGTGGATACCGGTGGTAC
TGCGGTTGCGATTCGTGAAATGTATCCAAAAGCGCACTTTGTCACCATCTTCGCAAAACCGGCTGGTCGT
CCGCTGGTTGATGACTATGTTGTTGATATCCCGCAAGATACCTGGATTGAACAGCCGTGGGATATGGGCG
TCGTATTCGTCCCGCCAATCTCCGGTCGCTAATCTTTTCAACGCCTGGCACTGCCGGGCGTTGTTCTTTT
TAACTTCAGGCGGGTTACAATAGTTTCCAGTAAGTATTCTGGAGGCTGCATCCATGACACAGGCAAACCT
GAGCGAAACCCTGTTCAAACCCCGCTTTAAACATCCTGAAACCTCGACGCTAGTCCGCCGCTTTAATCAC
GGCGCACAACCGCCTGTGCAGTCGGCCCTTGATGGTAAAACCATCCCTCACTGGTATCGCATGATTAACC
GTCTGATGTGGATCTGGCGCGGCATTGACCCACGCGAAATCCTCGACGTCCAGGCACGTATTGTGATGAG
CGATGCCGAACGTACCGACGATGATTTATACGATACGGTGATTGGCTACCGTGGCGGCAACTGGATTTAT
GAGTGGGCCCCGGATCTTTGTGAAGGAACCTTACTTCTGTGGTGTGACATAATTGGACAAACTACCTACA
GAGATTTAAAGCTCTAAGGTAAATATAAAATTTTTAAGTGTATAATGTGTTAAACTACTGATTCTAATTG
TTTGTGTATTTTAGATTCCAACCTATGGAACTGATGAATGGGAGCAGTGGTGGAATGCCTTTAATGAGGA
AAACCTGTTTTGCTCAGAAGAAATGCCATCTAGTGATGATGAGGCTACTGCTGACTCTCAACATTCTACT
CCTCCAAAAAAGAAGAGAAAGGTAGAAGACCCCAAGGACTTTCCTTCAGAATTGCTAAGTTTTTTGAGTC
ATGCTGTGTTTAGTAATAGAACTCTTGCTTGCTTTGCTATTTACACCACAAAGGAAAAAGCTGCACTGCT
ATACAAGAAAATTATGGAAAAATATTCTGTAACCTTTATAAGTAGGCATAACAGTTATAATCATAACATA
CTGTTTTTTCTTACTCCACACAGGCATAGAGTGTCTGCTATTAATAACTATGCTCAAAAATTGTGTACCT
TTAGCTTTTTAATTTGTAAAGGGGTTAATAAGGAATATTTGATGTATAGTGCCTTGACTAGAGATCATAA
TCAGCCATACCACATTTGTAGAGGTTTTACTTGCTTTAAAAAACCTCCCACACCTCCCCCTGAACCTGAA
ACATAAAATGAATGCAATTGTTGTTGTTAACTTGTTTATTGCAGCTTATAATGGTTACAAATAAAGCAAT
AGCATCACAAATTTCACAAATAAAGCATTTTTTTCACTGCATTCTAGTTGTGGTTTGTCCAAACTCATCA
ATGTATCTTATCATGTC
Features (pLannotate 1.2.2; 37 found; start..end, strand, type, name):
    173..502     +  CDS            nef (fragment): NEF_HV1BR - Experimental evidence at protein level: Swiss-Prot protein existence level 1. Extracellular Nef protein targets CD4(+) T-lymphocytes for apoptosis by interacting with CXCR4 surface receptors (PubMed:14990729). From Human immunodeficiency virus type 1 group M subtype B (isolate BRU/LAI) (HIV-1).
    550..807     +  LTR            5' LTR (truncated): truncated 5' long terminal repeat (LTR) from HIV-1
    854..979     +  misc_feature   HIV-1 Ψ: packaging signal of human immunodeficiency virus type 1
    963..1301    +  CDS            HIV-1 gag (fragment): gag protein from human immunodeficiency virus 1; gag
   1476..1709    +  misc_feature   RRE: The Rev response element (RRE) of HIV-1 allows for Rev-dependent mRNA export from the nucleus to the cytoplasm.
   2086..2186    +  CDS            Rev (fragment): human immunodeficiency virus 1 (HIV-1) Rev protein; rev; enhances nuclear export of unspliced and incompletely spliced viral mRNAs
   2223..2340    +  misc_feature   cPPT/CTS: central polypurine tract and central termination sequence of HIV-1
   2377..2408    -  misc_feature   MCS (fragment): pBluescript multiple cloning site
   2408..3499    +  promoter       EF-1α promoter (fragment): strong constitutive promoter for human elongation factor EF-1α
   3578..4174    +  CDS            PuroR: puromycin N-acetyltransferase; pac from Streptomyces alboniger; confers resistance to puromycin
   4250..4867    +  CDS            tetR: TETR2_ECOLX - Experimental evidence at protein level: Swiss-Prot protein existence level 1. TetR is the repressor of the tetracycline resistance element; its N-terminal region forms a helix-turn-helix structure and binds DNA. Binding of tetracycline to TetR reduces the repressor affinity for the tetracycline resistance gene (tetA) promoter operator sites. From Escherichia coli.
   4996..5015    +  misc_feature   MCS (fragment): pUC18/19 multiple cloning site
   5016..5034    +  misc_feature   MCS (fragment): pBluescript multiple cloning site
   5034..5622    +  misc_feature   WPRE: woodchuck hepatitis virus posttranscriptional regulatory element
   5661..6037    +  promoter       TRE3G promoter: 3rd-generation Tet-responsive promoter that can be activated by binding of Tet-On® 3G
   6060..6752    +  CDS            Ascl1 (sequence withheld): ASCL1_MOUSE - Also known as Ash1 From Mus musculus (Mouse).
   6796..6917    +  polyA_signal   SV40 poly(A) signal: SV40 polyadenylation signal
   6927..6947    +  misc_feature   MCS (fragment): pBluescript multiple cloning site
   6964..7032    +  CDS            nef (fragment): NEF_HV1Z2 - Experimental evidence at protein level: Swiss-Prot protein existence level 1. Extracellular Nef protein targets CD4(+) T-lymphocytes for apoptosis by interacting with CXCR4 surface receptors. From Human immunodeficiency virus type 1 group M subtype D (isolate Z2/CDC-Z34) (HIV-1).
   7034..7267    +  LTR            3' LTR (ΔU3): self-inactivating 3' long terminal repeat (LTR) from HIV-1
   7292..7310    -  promoter       SP6 promoter: promoter for bacteriophage SP6 RNA polymerase
   7538..7817    +  CDS            TcR (fragment): tetracycline efflux protein; tet; confers resistance to tetracycline
   7818..7866    -  misc_feature   bom (fragment): basis of mobility region from pBR322
   7968..8003    -  CDS            rop (fragment): Rop protein, which maintains plasmids at low copy number; rop
   8098..8202    +  promoter       AmpR promoter: bla
   8203..9063    +  CDS            AmpR: β-lactamase; bla; confers resistance to ampicillin, carbenicillin, and related antibiotics
   9234..9822    +  rep_origin     ori: high-copy-number ColE1/pMB1/pBR322/pUC origin of replication
  10005..10061   +  CDS            lacI (fragment): lac repressor; lacI; The lac repressor binds to the lac operator to inhibit transcription in E. coli. This inhibition can be relieved by adding lactose or isopropyl-β-D-thiogalactopyranoside (IPTG).
  10068..10397   +  promoter       SV40 promoter: SV40 enhancer and early promoter
  10597..10716   +  CDS            gpt (fragment): XGPT_ECOLI - Also known as gpp, gxu. Experimental evidence at protein level: Swiss-Prot protein existence level 1. Purine salvage pathway enzyme that catalyzes the transfer of the ribosyl-5-phosphate group from 5-phospho-alpha-D-ribose 1- diphosphate (PRPP) to the N9 position of the 6-oxopurines guanine and xanthine to form the corresponding ribonucleotides GMP (guanosine 5'- monophosphate) and XMP (xanthosine 5'-monophosphate), with the release of PPi. To a lesser extent, also acts on hypoxanthine (PubMed:9100006, PubMed:3886014). Does not ribophosphorylate adenine (PubMed:3886014). From Esch
  10716..11051   +  CDS            gpt (fragment): XGPT_ECOLI - Also known as gpp, gxu. Experimental evidence at protein level: Swiss-Prot protein existence level 1. Purine salvage pathway enzyme that catalyzes the transfer of the ribosyl-5-phosphate group from 5-phospho-alpha-D-ribose 1- diphosphate (PRPP) to the N9 position of the 6-oxopurines guanine and xanthine to form the corresponding ribonucleotides GMP (guanosine 5'- monophosphate) and XMP (xanthosine 5'-monophosphate), with the release of PPi. To a lesser extent, also acts on hypoxanthine (PubMed:9100006, PubMed:3886014). Does not ribophosphorylate adenine (PubMed:3886014). From Esch
  11146..11451   +  CDS            frsA (fragment): FRSA_ECOLI - Also known as yafA. Experimental evidence at protein level: Swiss-Prot protein existence level 1. Catalyzes the hydrolysis of esters (PubMed:15808744). Displays esterase activity toward pNP-butyrate (PubMed:15808744). May stimulate mixed-acid fermentation by acting as a fermentation/respiration switch that down-regulates respiration and up- regulates fermentation rates (PubMed:15169777). From Escherichia coli (strain K12).
  11455..11529   +  CDS            small t antigen (fragment): SV40 (simian virus 40) small t antigen
  11531..11596   +  intron         small t intron: SV40 (simian virus 40) small t antigen intron
  11726..11746   +  CDS            SV40 NLS: nuclear localization signal of SV40 (simian virus 40) large T antigen
  12065..12148   +  CDS            large T antigen (fragment): large T antigen from SV40 (simian virus 40)
  12171..6       +  polyA_signal   SV40 poly(A) signal (across the origin): SV40 polyadenylation signal
