[The description below was written by a language model from this plasmid's Addgene catalogue record and pLannotate feature annotations shown in this document.]
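Description:
pHR-EF1Alpha-puro-T2A-Tet-on 3G-TRE3G-Ascl1 is an all-in-one, doxycycline-inducible lentiviral transfer plasmid (about 12.3 kb) built on the HIV-1-derived pHR backbone for mammalian expression. In bacteria it is maintained through a high-copy ColE1/pUC-type origin and selected with ampicillin via the β-lactamase gene. The viral portion carries a truncated 5' LTR, the Ψ packaging signal with an adjoining gag fragment, the Rev response element, the cPPT/CTS element, and a self-inactivating ΔU3 3' LTR. Genomic RNA can therefore be packaged when helper functions are supplied in trans, and the integrated provirus lacks LTR promoter activity. Outside the LTRs, the backbone retains legacy remnants, including an SV40 promoter followed by gpt fragments and SV40 small t/large T and polyadenylation sequences, along with fragments of pBR322 elements.

Two expression units sit in the same orientation between the LTRs. The human EF-1α promoter constitutively drives puromycin N-acetyltransferase joined through a T2A self-cleaving peptide to the Tet-On 3G reverse transactivator. The feature table annotates only the TetR-derived portion of the transactivator. A WPRE follows to enhance transcript expression. Downstream, the TRE3G promoter controls the mouse Ascl1 (Mash1) coding sequence, which ends in an SV40 polyadenylation signal. Transduced cells can thus be selected with puromycin, and they express the proneural bHLH transcription factor Ascl1 only when doxycycline lets Tet-On 3G bind TRE3G. The associated publication concerns factors that drive neuronal fate and reprogramming, which is consistent with using the construct for inducible Ascl1 expression in neuronal differentiation or conversion experiments.
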