Addgene plasmid #118593: pHR-EF1Alpha-puro-T2A-Tet-on 3G-TRE3G-Ascl1
Purpose: Expresses a puromycin resistance cassette with Tet-on 3G from the EF1Alpha promoter and Ascl1 from the TRE3G promoter
Depositing lab: Stanley Qi. Depositing organization: Stanford University. Publication: CRISPR Activation Screens Systematically Identify Factors that Drive Neuronal Fate and Reprogramming. Liu Y, Yu C, Daley TP, Wang F, Cao WS, Bhate S, Lin X, Still C 2nd, Liu H, Zhao D, Wang H, Xie XS, Ding S, Wong WH, Wernig M, Qi LS. Cell Stem Cell. 2018 Sep 28. pii: S1934-5909(18)30440-5. doi: 10.1016/j.stem.2018.09.003. PubMed 30318302.
Backbone
  Vector backbone: pHR
  Vector type: Mammalian Expression, Lentiviral
Growth in bacteria
  Bacterial resistance: Ampicillin, 100 μg/mL
  Growth temperature: 37°C
  Growth strain: NEB Stable
  Copy number: High Copy
Gene/Insert
  Gene/Insert name: Puro-T2A-Tet-on 3G/Ascl1 (alt names: Puro-T2A-Tet-on 3G; Ascl1)
  Species: M. musculus (mouse)
  Insert size (bp): 4518
  Entrez Gene: Ascl1 (a.k.a. ASH1, Mash1, bHLHa46)
  Promoter: EF1Alpha/TRE3G
  Cloning method: Gibson Cloning
  Sequencing primers: 5′ Unknown
Terms and licenses: Academic/Nonprofit Terms; Industry Terms: Not Available to Industry
How to cite: pHR-EF1Alpha-puro-T2A-Tet-on 3G-TRE3G-Ascl1 was a gift from Stanley Qi (Addgene plasmid # 118593 ; http://n2t.net/addgene:118593 ; RRID:Addgene_118593)
